>Addgene plasmid #177415 | Venus-BclXL-Cb5-pEGFP-C1 | addgene full sequence | sequence record 348201 | Addgene NGS Result
TAGTTATTAATAGTAATCAATTACGGGGTCATTAGTTCATAGCCCATATATGGAGTTCCGCGTTACATAA
CTTACGGTAAATGGCCCGCCTGGCTGACCGCCCAACGACCCCCGCCCATTGACGTCAATAATGACGTATG
TTCCCATAGTAACGCCAATAGGGACTTTCCATTGACGTCAATGGGTGGAGTATTTACGGTAAACTGCCCA
CTTGGCAGTACATCAAGTGTATCATATGCCAAGTACGCCCCCTATTGACGTCAATGACGGTAAATGGCCC
GCCTGGCATTATGCCCAGTACATGACCTTATGGGACTTTCCTACTTGGCAGTACATCTACGTATTAGTCA
TCGCTATTACCATGGTGATGCGGTTTTGGCAGTACATCAATGGGCGTGGATAGCGGTTTGACTCACGGGG
ATTTCCAAGTCTCCACCCCATTGACGTCAATGGGAGTTTGTTTTGGCACCAAAATCAACGGGACTTTCCA
AAATGTCGTAACAACTCCGCCCCATTGACGCAAATGGGCGGTAGGCGTGTACGGTGGGAGGTCTATATAA
GCAGAGCTGGTTTAGTGAACCGTCAGATCCGCTAGCGCTACCGGTCGCCACCATGGTGAGCAAGGGCGAG
GAGCTGTTCACCGGGGTGGTGCCCATCCTGGTCGAGCTGGACGGCGACGTAAACGGCCACAAGTTCAGCG
TGTCCGGCGAGGGCGAGGGCGATGCCACCTACGGCAAGCTGACCCTGAAGCTGATCTGCACCACCGGCAA
GCTGCCCGTGCCCTGGCCCACCCTCGTGACCACCCTGGGCTACGGCCTGCAGTGCTTCGCCCGCTACCCC
GACCACATGAAGCAGCACGACTTCTTCAAGTCCGCCATGCCCGAAGGCTACGTCCAGGAGCGCACCATCT
TCTTCAAGGACGACGGCAACTACAAGACCCGCGCCGAGGTGAAGTTCGAGGGCGACACCCTGGTGAACCG
CATCGAGCTGAAGGGCATCGACTTCAAGGAGGACGGCAACATCCTGGGGCACAAGCTGGAGTACAACTAC
AACAGCCACAACGTCTATATCACCGCCGACAAGCAGAAGAACGGCATCAAGGCCAACTTCAAGATCCGCC
ACAACATCGAGGACGGCGGCGTGCAGCTCGCCGACCACTACCAGCAGAACACCCCCATCGGCGACGGCCC
CGTGCTGCTGCCCGACAACCACTACCTGAGCTACCAGTCCGCCCTGAGCAAAGACCCCAACGAGAAGCGC
GATCACATGGTCCTGCTGGAACGCGTGACCGCCGCCGGGATCACTCTCGGCATGGACGAGCTGTACAAGT
CCGGACTCAGATCTCGAGAAATGAGCCAAAGCAACCGGGAGCTGGTGGTTGACTTTCTCTCCTACAAGCT
TTCCCAGAAAGGATACAGCTGGAGTCAGTTTAGTGATGTGGAAGAGAACAGGACTGAGGCCCCAGAAGGG
ACTGAATCGGAGATGGAGACCCCCAGTGCCATCAATGGCAACCCATCCTGGCACCTGGCAGACAGCCCCG
CGGTGAATGGAGCCACTGGCCACAGCAGCAGTTTGGATGCCCGGGAGGTGATCCCCATGGCAGCAGTAAA
GCAAGCGCTGAGGGAGGCAGGCGACGAGTTTGAACTGCGGTACCGGCGGGCATTCAGTGACCTGACATCC
CAGCTCCACATCACCCCAGGGACAGCATATCAGAGCTTTGAACAGGTAGTGAATGAACTCTTCCGGGATG
GGGTAAACTGGGGTCGCATTGTGGCCTTTTTCTCCTTCGGCGGGGCACTGTGCGTGGAAAGCGTAGACAA
GGAGATGCAGGTATTGGTGAGTCGGATCGCAGCTTGGATGGCCACTTACCTGAATGACCACCTAGAGCCT
TGGATCCAGGAGAACGGCGGCTGGGATACTTTTGTGGAACTCTATGGGAACAATGCAGCAGCCGAGAGCC
GAAAGGGCCAGGAACGCTTCCTTAAGATCACTACCGTTGAATCGAACTCTAGTTGGTGGACTAACTGGGT
TATCCCTGCGATCTCTGCTCTGGTTGTAGCGCTGATGTACCGTCTGTACATGGCTGAAGATTAATGAGAA
TTGCTCTAGATAACTGATCATAATCAGCCATACCACATTTGTAGAGGTTTTACTTGCTTTAAAAAACCTC
CCACACCTCCCCCTGAACCTGAAACATAAAATGAATGCAATTGTTGTTGTTAACTTGTTTATTGCAGCTT
ATAATGGTTACAAATAAAGCAATAGCATCACAAATTTCACAAATAAAGCATTTTTTTCACTGCATTCTAG
TTGTGGTTTGTCCAAACTCATCAATGTATCTTAACGCGTAAATTGTAAGCGTTAATATTTTGTTAAAATT
CGCGTTAAATTTTTGTTAAATCAGCTCATTTTTTAACCAATAGGCCGAAATCGGCAAAATCCCTTATAAA
TCAAAAGAATAGACCGAGATAGGGT
[37 nt withheld, positions 2476-2512]
AAAGAACGTGGACTCCAACGTCAAAGG
[49 nt withheld, positions 2540-2588]
T
[91 nt withheld, positions 2590-2680]
G
[124 nt withheld, positions 2682-2805]
CAGGTGGCACTTTTCGGGGAAATGTGCGCGGAACCCCTATTTGTTTATTTTTCTAAATACATTCAAATAT
GTATCCGCTCATGAGACAATAACCCTGATAAATGCTTCAATAATATTGAAAAAGGAAGAGTCCTGAGGCG
GAAAGAACCAGCTGTGGAATGTGTGTCAGTTAGGGTGTGGAAAGTCCCCAGGCTCCCCAGCAGGCAGAAG
TATGCAAAGCATGCATCTCAATTAGTCAGCAACCAGGTGTGGAAAGTCCCCAGGCTCCCCAGCAGGCAGA
AGTATGCAAAGCATGCATCTCAATTAGTCAGCAACCATAGTCCCGCCCCTAACTCCGCCCATCCCGCCCC
TAACTCCGCCCAGTTCCGCCCATTCTCCGCCCCATGGCTGACTAATTTTTTTTATTTATGCAGAGGCCGA
GGCCGCCTCGGCCTCTGAGCTATTCCAGAAGTAGTGAGGAGGCTTTTTTGGAGGCCTAGGCTTTTGCAAA
GATCGATCAAGAGACAGGATGAGGATCGTTTCGCATGATTGAACAAGATGGATTGCACGCAGGTTCTCCG
GCCGCTTGGGTGGAGAGGCTATTCGGCTATGACTGGGCACAACAGACAATCGGCTGCTCTGATGCCGCCG
TGTTCCGGCTGTCAGCGCAGGGGCGCCCGGTTCTTTTTGTCAAGACCGACCTGTCCGGTGCCCTGAATGA
ACTGCAAGACGAGGCAGCGCGGCTATCGTGGCTGGCCACGACGGGCGTTCCTTGCGCAGCTGTGCTCGAC
GTTGTCACTGAAGCGGGAAGGGACTGGCTGCTATTGGGCGAAGTGCCGGGGCAGGATCTCCTGTCATCTC
ACCTTGCTCCTGCCGAGAAAGTATCCATCATGGCTGATGCAATGCGGCGGCTGCATACGCTTGATCCGGC
TACCTGCCCATTCGACCACCAAGCGAAACATCGCATCGAGCGAGCACGTACTCGGATGGAAGCCGGTCTT
GTCGATCAGGATGATCTGGACGAAGAGCATCAGGGGCTCGCGCCAGCCGAACTGTTCGCCAGGCTCAAGG
CGAGCATGCCCGACGGCGAGGATCTCGTCGTGACCCATGGCGATGCCTGCTTGCCGAATATCATGGTGGA
AAATGGCCGCTTTTCTGGATTCATCGACTGTGGCCGGCTGGGTGTGGCGGACCGCTATCAGGACATAGCG
TTGGCTACCCGTGATATTGCTGAAGAGCTTGGCGGCGAATGGGCTGACCGCTTCCTCGTGCTTTACGGTA
TCGCCGCTCCCGATTCGCAGCGCATCGCCTTCTATCGCCTTCTTGACGAGTTCTTCTGAGCGGGACTCTG
GGGTTCGAAATGACCGACCAAGCGACGCCCAACCTGCCATCACGAGATTTCGATTCCACCGCCGCCTTCT
ATGAAAGGTTGGGCTTCGGAATCGTTTTCCGGGACGCCGGCTGGATGATCCTCCAGCGCGGGGATCTCAT
GCTGGAGTTCTTCGCCCACCCTAGGGGGAGGCTAACTGAAACACGGAAGGAGACAATACCGGAAGGAACC
CGCGCTATGACGGCAATAAAAAGACAGAATAAAACGCACGGTGTTGGGTCGTTTGTTCATAAACGCGGGG
TTCGGTCCCAGGGCTGGCACTCTGTCGATACCCCACCGAGACCCCATTGGGGCCAATACGCCCGCGTTTC
TTCCTTTTCCCCACCCCACCCCCCAAGTTCGGGTGAAGGCCCAGGGCTCGCAGCCAACGTCGGGGCGGCA
GGCCCTGCCATAGCCTCAGGTTACTCATATATACTTTAGATTGATTTAAAACTTCATTTTTAATTTAAAA
GGATCTAGGTGAAGATCCTTTTTGATAATCTCATGACCAAAATCCCTTAACGTGAGTTTTCGTTCCACTG
AGCGTCAGACCCCGTAGAAAAGATCAAAGGATCTTCTTGAGATCCTTTTTTTCTGCGCGTAATCTGCTGC
TTGCAAACAAAAAAACCACCGCTACCAGCGGTGGTTTGTTTGCCGGATCAAGAGCTACCAACTCTTTTTC
CGAAGGTAACTGGCTTCAGCAGAGCGCAGATACCAAATACTGTTCTTCTAGTGTAGCCGTAGTTAGGCCA
CCACTTCAAGAACTCTGTAGCACCGCCTACATACCTCGCTCTGCTAATCCTGTTACCAGTGGCTGCTGCC
AGTGGCGATAAGTCGTGTCTTACCGGGTTGGACTCAAGACGATAGTTACCGGATAAGGCGCAGCGGTCGG
GCTGAACGGGGGGTTCGTGCACACAGCCCAGCTTGGAGCGAACGACCTACACCGAACTGAGATACCTACA
GCGTGAGCTATGAGAAAGCGCCACGCTTCCCGAAGGGAGAAAGGCGGACAGGTATCCGGTAAGCGGCAGG
GTCGGAACAGGAGAGCGCACGAGGGAGCTTCCAGGGGGAAACGCCTGGTATCTTTATAGTCCTGTCGGGT
TTCGCCACCTCTGACTTGAGCGTCGATTTTTGTGATGCTCGTCAGGGGGGCGGAGCCTATGGAAAAACGC
CAGCAACGCGGCCTTTTTACGGTTCCTGGCCTTTTGCTGGCCTTTTGCTCACATGTTCTTTCCTGCGTTA
TCCCCTGATTCTGTGGATAACCGTATTACCGCCATGCAT
Features (pLannotate 1.2.2; 16 found; start..end, strand, type, name):
     61..364     +  enhancer       CMV enhancer: human cytomegalovirus immediate early enhancer
    365..568     +  promoter       CMV promoter: human cytomegalovirus (CMV) immediate early promoter
    613..1329    +  CDS            Venus: Venus is a basic (constitutively fluorescent) yellow fluorescent protein published in 2002, derived from Aequorea victoria. It is reported to be a rapidly-maturing weak dimer with moderate acid sensitivity.
   1330..1348    +  misc_feature   MCS (fragment): multiple cloning site
   1351..1980    +  CDS            BCL2L1 (fragment): B2CL1_HUMAN - Also known as BCL2L, BCLX. Experimental evidence at protein level: Swiss-Prot protein existence level 1. Isoform Bcl-X(S) promotes apoptosis. From Homo sapiens (Human).
   1987..2091    +  CDS            Cyb5a (fragment): CYB5_RAT - Also known as Cyb5. Experimental evidence at protein level: Swiss-Prot protein existence level 1. Cytochrome b5 is a membrane-bound hemoprotein functioning as an electron carrier for several membrane-bound oxygenases. It is also involved in several steps of the sterol biosynthesis pathway, particularly in the C-6 double bond introduction during the C-6 desaturation. From Rattus norvegicus (Rat).
   2115..2199    +  CDS            large T antigen (fragment): large T antigen from SV40 (simian virus 40)
   2222..2343    +  polyA_signal   SV40 poly(A) signal: SV40 polyadenylation signal
   2377..2805    -  rep_origin     f1 ori (sequence partly withheld): f1 bacteriophage origin of replication; arrow indicates direction of (+) strand synthesis
   2832..2936    +  promoter       AmpR promoter: bla
   2938..3295    +  promoter       SV40 promoter: SV40 enhancer and early promoter
   3330..4124    +  CDS            NeoR/KanR: aminoglycoside phosphotransferase from Tn5; aph(3')-II (or nptII); confers resistance to neomycin, kanamycin, and G418 (Geneticin®)
   4145..4297    +  CDS            ble (fragment): BLE_KLEPN - Experimental evidence at protein level: Swiss-Prot protein existence level 1. Binding protein with a strong affinity to the bleomycin family of antibiotics. Binds to CL990; an antimitotic-antibiotic compound. From Klebsiella pneumoniae.
   4356..4403    +  polyA_signal   HSV TK poly(A) signal: herpes simplex virus thymidine kinase polyadenylation signal (Cole and Stacy, 1985)
   4494..4510    -  polyA_signal   bGH poly(A) signal (fragment): bovine growth hormone polyadenylation signal
   4732..5320    +  rep_origin     ori: high-copy-number ColE1/pMB1/pBR322/pUC origin of replication
