[The description below was written by a language model from this plasmid's Addgene catalogue record and pLannotate feature annotations shown in this document.]
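Description:
Venus-BclXL-Cb5-pEGFP-C1 is a mammalian expression plasmid of about 5.4 kb built on the pEGFP-C1 backbone, in which the original EGFP has been replaced by the yellow fluorescent protein Venus. It is propagated in E. coli from a high-copy ColE1/pUC-type origin and also carries an f1 phage origin. A single Tn5 aminoglycoside phosphotransferase gene (NeoR/KanR) serves both hosts. The bacterial bla promoter drives it for kanamycin selection, and the adjacent SV40 enhancer/early promoter drives it in mammalian cells for G418 selection, with an HSV TK polyadenylation signal downstream. Short annotated fragments of ble, bGH poly(A) and SV40 large T antigen appear to be backbone remnants rather than functional elements.

The expression cassette uses the human CMV immediate-early enhancer and promoter and ends in the SV40 poly(A) signal. It encodes Venus fused, through a short flexible seven-residue linker derived from the remaining multiple cloning site, to the N-terminus of the chimeric protein Bcl-XL-Cb5. The depositor's comment names mCerulean3 as the fluorescent partner at this linker, but the feature table and all other fields identify it as Venus. In the chimera, human Bcl-XL (BCL2L1) lacks its own C-terminal membrane-binding region. That region is replaced by the tail-anchor segment of cytochrome b5, annotated as matching the rat Cyb5a sequence, which directs the protein to the endoplasmic reticulum. Transfection therefore yields a fluorescent, ER-targeted form of this Bcl-2 family protein. Such a construct suits imaging of its localisation or fluorescence-based studies of how subcellular location affects Bcl-XL function, although the record does not specify particular assays.
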