Addgene plasmid #177415: Venus-BclXL-Cb5-pEGFP-C1
Purpose: To express Venus fused to the N-terminus of the Bcl-2 family chimera protein, Bcl-XL-Cb5: Bcl-XL with its membrane binding region swapped for Cb5 (ER targeting sequence).
Depositing lab: David Andrews. Depositing organization: Sunnybrook Research Institute.
Backbone
  Vector backbone: pEGFP-C1
  Vector type: Mammalian Expression
  Selectable markers: Neomycin (select with G418)
Growth in bacteria
  Bacterial resistance: Kanamycin, 50 μg/mL
  Growth temperature: 37°C
  Growth strain: DH5alpha
  Copy number: High Copy
Gene/Insert
  Gene/Insert name: Bcl-XL-Cb5, BclX-cb5 (alt name: VBclXL-Cb5, VBcl-XL-Cb5, Venus-Bcl-XL-Cb5)
  Species: H. sapiens (human)
  Promoter: CMV
  Tag / fusion protein: Venus (N terminal on insert)
  Cloning method: Restriction Enzyme
  Sequencing primers: 5′ TGACGCAAATGGGCGGTAGG; 3′ TCGCCCTTTGACGTTGGAGTCCAC
Resource information
  A portion of this plasmid was derived from a plasmid made by: See Pubmed ID: 16928273 for description of chimera Bcl-XL-Cb5 (aka BclX-Cb5). Venus sequence received from Dr. Ray Truant (McMaster University).
Terms and licenses: Academic/Nonprofit Terms; Industry Terms: Not Available to Industry
Depositor comments: Transfection of this plasmid will express Venus-fused to the N-terminus of Bcl-XL-Cb5. There is a flexible, 7 aa linker "SGLRSTR", between mCerulean3 and BclXL-Cb5.
How to cite: Venus-BclXL-Cb5-pEGFP-C1 was a gift from David Andrews (Addgene plasmid # 177415 ; http://n2t.net/addgene:177415 ; RRID:Addgene_177415)
